Addgene plasmid #87106: pET28b-irp3 WT
Purpose: expresses Irp3 WT, the thiazolinyl imine reductase from Yersinia enterocolitica
Depositing lab: Audrey Lamb. Depositing organization: University of Kansas. Publication: Two structures of a thiazolinyl imine reductase from Yersinia enterocolitica provide insight into catalysis and binding to the nonribosomal peptide synthetase module of HMWP1. Meneely KM, Lamb AL. Biochemistry. 2012 Nov 6;51(44):9002-13. doi: 10.1021/bi3011016. Epub 2012 Oct 23. PubMed 23066849.
Backbone
  Vector backbone: pET28b
  Backbone manufacturer: novagen
  Backbone size w/o insert (bp): 5368
  Total vector size (bp): 6466
  Vector type: Bacterial Expression
Growth in bacteria
  Bacterial resistance: Kanamycin, 50 μg/mL
  Growth temperature: Room Temperature
  Growth strain: DH5alpha
  Growth instructions: 18 hours growth after induction
  Copy number: High Copy
Gene/Insert
  Gene/Insert name: irp3 WT
  Species: Yersinia enterocolitica
  Insert size (bp): 1098
  Promoter: T7
  Tag / fusion protein: his-tag (N terminal on backbone)
  Cloning method: Restriction Enzyme; 5′ cloning site NdeI (not destroyed); 3′ cloning site XhoI (not destroyed)
  Sequencing primers: 5′ pET upstream; 3′ T7 reverse
Terms and licenses: Academic/Nonprofit Terms; Industry Terms: Not Available to Industry
Depositor comments: Biochemistry 55 (2016) 5423-5433
How to cite: pET28b-irp3 WT was a gift from Audrey Lamb (Addgene plasmid # 87106 ; http://n2t.net/addgene:87106 ; RRID:Addgene_87106)
