[The description below was written by a language model from this plasmid's Addgene catalogue record and pLannotate feature annotations shown in this document.]
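Description:
pET28b-irp3 WT is a bacterial expression plasmid built on the Novagen pET28b backbone for producing wild-type Irp3, the thiazolinyl imine reductase of Yersinia enterocolitica, in E. coli. The roughly 1.1 kb irp3 coding sequence was inserted between the NdeI and XhoI sites, both of which are retained. The plasmid is selected with kanamycin through the aph(3')-Ia (KanR) gene and replicates from a ColE1/pBR322-type origin. The feature table also shows the bom and rop elements, although the catalogue entry lists the plasmid as high copy. An f1 origin is present as well, along with short remnants of the tetracycline resistance gene that are non-functional leftovers of the backbone lineage.

Expression is driven by the T7 promoter with an adjacent lac operator, followed by the T7 gene 10 ribosome binding site and closed by the T7 terminator. The plasmid-borne lacI gene supplies the repressor, so transcription stays low until an inducer such as IPTG is added in a host that provides T7 RNA polymerase. Upstream of the insert, the backbone contributes an N-terminal His-tag followed by a thrombin cleavage site, allowing metal-affinity purification and optional tag removal. The annotation software labels the His-tag as a fragment of another composite tag. A second His-coding stretch lies downstream of the XhoI site, but the record lists only the N-terminal tag and does not say whether this one is translated. The irp3 gene itself is not annotated in the feature table but corresponds to the unannotated gap between the thrombin site and the downstream His sequence. The sequenced record is slightly shorter than the catalogue total size. The associated work concerns structural and mechanistic study of Irp3, consistent with use for recombinant protein production.
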