Features (pLannotate 1.2.2; 20 found; start..end, strand, type, name):
    210..228     +  promoter       T7 promoter: promoter for bacteriophage T7 RNA polymerase
    229..253     +  protein_bind   lac operator: The lac repressor binds to the lac operator to inhibit transcription in E. coli. This inhibition can be relieved by adding lactose or isopropyl-β-D-thiogalactopyranoside (IPTG). lac repressor encoded by lacI
    268..290     +  RBS            RBS: efficient ribosome binding site from bacteriophage T7 gene 10 (Olins and Rangwala, 1989)
    309..325     +  CDS            capTEV™ (fragment): composite tag for in vivo biotinylation, TEV protease cleavage, and 6xHis tagging
    336..353     +  CDS            thrombin site: thrombin recognition and cleavage site
   1461..1478    +  CDS            9xHis (fragment): 9xHis affinity tag
   1488..1537    +  CDS            SET1 (fragment): solubility-enhancement tag derived from T7 phage gene 10B
   1545..1592    +  terminator     T7 terminator: transcription terminator for bacteriophage T7 RNA polymerase
   1629..2057    +  rep_origin     f1 ori (sequence partly withheld): f1 bacteriophage origin of replication; arrow indicates direction of (+) strand synthesis
   2110..2167    +  promoter       AmpR promoter (fragment): bla
   2176..2991    -  CDS            KanR: aminoglycoside phosphotransferase; aph(3')-Ia; confers resistance to kanamycin in bacteria or G418 (Geneticin®) in eukaryotes
   3113..3701    +  rep_origin     ori: high-copy-number ColE1/pMB1/pBR322/pUC origin of replication
   3887..4026    -  misc_feature   bom: basis of mobility region from pBR322
   4128..4319    -  CDS            rop: Rop protein, which maintains plasmids at low copy number; rop
   4336..4716    +  CDS            YPB1_ECOLX: Protein predicted: Swiss-Prot protein existence level 4. From Escherichia coli.
   4788..5079    -  CDS            TcR (fragment): tetracycline efflux protein; tet; confers resistance to tetracycline
   5094..5115    -  protein_bind   CAP binding site: CAP binding activates transcription in the presence of cAMP. E. coli catabolite activator protein
   5128..6210    -  CDS            lacI: lac repressor; lacI; The lac repressor binds to the lac operator to inhibit transcription in E. coli. This inhibition can be relieved by adding lactose or isopropyl-β-D-thiogalactopyranoside (IPTG).
   6211..6288    -  promoter       lacI promoter: lacI
   6296..188     -  CDS            TcR (fragment) (across the origin): tetracycline efflux protein; tet; confers resistance to tetracycline
>Addgene plasmid #87106 | pET28b-irp3 WT | addgene full sequence | sequence record 173998 | Addgene NGS Result
GCAAGGAGATGGCGCCCAACAGTCCCCCGGCCACGGGGCCTGCCACCATACCCACGCCGAAACAAGCGCT
CATGAGCCCGAAGTGGCGAGCCCGATCTTCCCCATCGGTGATGTCGGCGATATAGGCGCCAGCAACCGCA
CCTGTGGCGCCGGTGATGCCGGCCACGATGCGTCCGGCGTAGAGGATCGAGATCTCGATCCCGCGAAATT
AATACGACTCACTATAGGGGAATTGTGAGCGGATAACAATTCCCCTCTAGAAATAATTTTGTTTAACTTT
AAGAAGGAGATATACCATGGGCAGCAGCCATCATCATCATCATCACAGCAGCGGCCTGGTGCCGCGCGGC
AGCCATATGCCGTCCGCC
[1062 nt withheld, positions 369-1430]
GATGATGATAAGGAGGCGCTGTGACTCGAGCACCACCACCACCACCACTGAGATCCGGCTGCTAACAAAG
CCCGAAAGGAAGCTGAGTTGGCTGCTGCCACCGCTGAGCAATAACTAGCATAACCCCTTGGGGCCTCTAA
ACGGGTCTTGAGGGGTTTTTTGCTGAAAGGAGGAACTATATCCGGATTGGCGAATGGG
[124 nt withheld, positions 1629-1752]
C
[91 nt withheld, positions 1754-1844]
A
[49 nt withheld, positions 1846-1894]
CCTTTGACGTTGGAGTCCACGTTCTTT
[37 nt withheld, positions 1922-1958]
ACCCTATCTCGGTCTATTCTTTTGATTTATAAGGGATTTTGCCGATTTCGGCCTATTGGTTAAAAAATGA
GCTGATTTAACAAAAATTTAACGCGAATTTTAACAAAATATTAACGCTTACAATTTAGGTGGCACTTTTC
GGGGAAATGTGCGCGGAACCCCTATTTGTTTATTTTTCTAAATACATTCAAATATGTATCCGCTCATGAA
TTAATTCTTAGAAAAACTCATCGAGCATCAAATGAAACTGCAATTTATTCATATCAGGATTATCAATACC
ATATTTTTGAAAAAGCCGTTTCTGTAATGAAGGAGAAAACTCACCGAGGCAGTTCCATAGGATGGCAAGA
TCCTGGTATCGGTCTGCGATTCCGACTCGTCCAACATCAATACAACCTATTAATTTCCCCTCGTCAAAAA
TAAGGTTATCAAGTGAGAAATCACCATGAGTGACGACTGAATCCGGTGAGAATGGCAAAAGTTTATGCAT
TTCTTTCCAGACTTGTTCAACAGGCCAGCCATTACGCTCGTCATCAAAATCACTCGCATCAACCAAACCG
TTATTCATTCGTGATTGCGCCTGAGCGAGACGAAATACGCGATCGCTGTTAAAAGGACAATTACAAACAG
GAATCGAATGCAACCGGCGCAGGAACACTGCCAGCGCATCAACAATATTTTCACCTGAATCAGGATATTC
TTCTAATACCTGGAATGCTGTTTTCCCGGGGATCGCAGTGGTGAGTAACCATGCATCATCAGGAGTACGG
ATAAAATGCTTGATGGTCGGAAGAGGCATAAATTCCGTCAGCCAGTTTAGTCTGACCATCTCATCTGTAA
CATCATTGGCAACGCTACCTTTGCCATGTTTCAGAAACAACTCTGGCGCATCGGGCTTCCCATACAATCG
ATAGATTGTCGCACCTGATTGCCCGACATTATCGCGAGCCCATTTATACCCATATAAATCAGCATCCATG
TTGGAATTTAATCGCGGCCTAGAGCAAGACGTTTCCCGTTGAATATGGCTCATAACACCCCTTGTATTAC
TGTTTATGTAAGCAGACAGTTTTATTGTTCATGACCAAAATCCCTTAACGTGAGTTTTCGTTCCACTGAG
CGTCAGACCCCGTAGAAAAGATCAAAGGATCTTCTTGAGATCCTTTTTTTCTGCGCGTAATCTGCTGCTT
GCAAACAAAAAAACCACCGCTACCAGCGGTGGTTTGTTTGCCGGATCAAGAGCTACCAACTCTTTTTCCG
AAGGTAACTGGCTTCAGCAGAGCGCAGATACCAAATACTGTCCTTCTAGTGTAGCCGTAGTTAGGCCACC
ACTTCAAGAACTCTGTAGCACCGCCTACATACCTCGCTCTGCTAATCCTGTTACCAGTGGCTGCTGCCAG
TGGCGATAAGTCGTGTCTTACCGGGTTGGACTCAAGACGATAGTTACCGGATAAGGCGCAGCGGTCGGGC
TGAACGGGGGGTTCGTGCACACAGCCCAGCTTGGAGCGAACGACCTACACCGAACTGAGATACCTACAGC
GTGAGCTATGAGAAAGCGCCACGCTTCCCGAAGGGAGAAAGGCGGACAGGTATCCGGTAAGCGGCAGGGT
CGGAACAGGAGAGCGCACGAGGGAGCTTCCAGGGGGAAACGCCTGGTATCTTTATAGTCCTGTCGGGTTT
CGCCACCTCTGACTTGAGCGTCGATTTTTGTGATGCTCGTCAGGGGGGCGGAGCCTATGGAAAAACGCCA
GCAACGCGGCCTTTTTACGGTTCCTGGCCTTTTGCTGGCCTTTTGCTCACATGTTCTTTCCTGCGTTATC
CCCTGATTCTGTGGATAACCGTATTACCGCCTTTGAGTGAGCTGATACCGCTCGCCGCAGCCGAACGACC
GAGCGCAGCGAGTCAGTGAGCGAGGAAGCGGAAGAGCGCCTGATGCGGTATTTTCTCCTTACGCATCTGT
GCGGTATTTCACACCGCAATGGTGCACTCTCAGTACAATCTGCTCTGATGCCGCATAGTTAAGCCAGTAT
ACACTCCGCTATCGCTACGTGACTGGGTCATGGCTGCGCCCCGACACCCGCCAACACCCGCTGACGCGCC
CTGACGGGCTTGTCTGCTCCCGGCATCCGCTTACAGACAAGCTGTGACCGTCTCCGGGAGCTGCATGTGT
CAGAGGTTTTCACCGTCATCACCGAAACGCGCGAGGCAGCTGCGGTAAAGCTCATCAGCGTGGTCGTGAA
GCGATTCACAGATGTCTGCCTGTTCATCCGCGTCCAGCTCGTTGAGTTTCTCCAGAAGCGTTAATGTCTG
GCTTCTGATAAAGCGGGCCATGTTAAGGGCGGTTTTTTCCTGTTTGGTCACTGATGCCTCCGTGTAAGGG
GGATTTCTGTTCATGGGGGTAATGATACCGATGAAACGAGAGAGGATGCTCACGATACGGGTTACTGATG
ATGAACATGCCCGGTTACTGGAACGTTGTGAGGGTAAACAACTGGCGGTATGGATGCGGCGGGACCAGAG
AAAAATCACTCAGGGTCAATGCCAGCGCTTCGTTAATACAGATGTAGGTGTTCCACAGGGTAGCCAGCAG
CATCCTGCGATGCAGATCCGGAACATAATGGTGCAGGGCGCTGACTTCCGCGTTTCCAGACTTTACGAAA
CACGGAAACCGAAGACCATTCATGTTGTTGCTCAGGTCGCAGACGTTTTGCAGCAGCAGTCGCTTCACGT
TCGCTCGCGTATCGGTGATTCATTCTGCTAACCAGTAAGGCAACCCCGCCAGCCTAGCCGGGTCCTCAAC
GACAGGAGCACGATCATGCGCACCCGTGGGGCCGCCATGCCGGCGATAATGGCCTGCTTCTCGCCGAAAC
GTTTGGTGGCGGGACCAGTGACGAAGGCTTGAGCGAGGGCGTGCAAGATTCCGAATACCGCAAGCGACAG
GCCGATCATCGTCGCGCTCCAGCGAAAGCGGTCCTCGCCGAAAATGACCCAGAGCGCTGCCGGCACCTGT
CCTACGAGTTGCATGATAAAGAAGACAGTCATAAGTGCGGCGACGATAGTCATGCCCCGCGCCCACCGGA
AGGAGCTGACTGGGTTGAAGGCTCTCAAGGGCATCGGTCGAGATCCCGGTGCCTAATGAGTGAGCTAACT
TACATTAATTGCGTTGCGCTCACTGCCCGCTTTCCAGTCGGGAAACCTGTCGTGCCAGCTGCATTAATGA
ATCGGCCAACGCGCGGGGAGAGGCGGTTTGCGTATTGGGCGCCAGGGTGGTTTTTCTTTTCACCAGTGAG
ACGGGCAACAGCTGATTGCCCTTCACCGCCTGGCCCTGAGAGAGTTGCAGCAAGCGGTCCACGCTGGTTT
GCCCCAGCAGGCGAAAATCCTGTTTGATGGTGGTTAACGGCGGGATATAACATGAGCTGTCTTCGGTATC
GTCGTATCCCACTACCGAGATATCCGCACCAACGCGCAGCCCGGACTCGGTAATGGCGCGCATTGCGCCC
AGCGCCATCTGATCGTTGGCAACCAGCATCGCAGTGGGAACGATGCCCTCATTCAGCATTTGCATGGTTT
GTTGAAAACCGGACATGGCACTCCAGTCGCCTTCCCGTTCCGCTATCGGCTGAATTTGATTGCGAGTGAG
ATATTTATGCCAGCCAGCCAGACGCAGACGCGCCGAGACAGAACTTAATGGGCCCGCTAACAGCGCGATT
TGCTGGTGACCCAATGCGACCAGATGCTCCACGCCCAGTCGCGTACCGTCTTCATGGGAGAAAATAATAC
TGTTGATGGGTGTCTGGTCAGAGACATCAAGAAATAACGCCGGAACATTAGTGCAGGCAGCTTCCACAGC
AATGGCATCCTGGTCATCCAGCGGATAGTTAATGATCAGCCCACTGACGCGTTGCGCGAGAAGATTGTGC
ACCGCCGCTTTACAGGCTTCGACGCCGCTTCGTTCTACCATCGACACCACCACGCTGGCACCCAGTTGAT
CGGCGCGAGATTTAATCGCCGCGACAATTTGCGACGGCGCGTGCAGGGCCAGACTGGAGGTGGCAACGCC
AATCAGCAACGACTGTTTGCCCGCCAGTTGTTGTGCCACGCGGTTGGGAATGTAATTCAGCTCCGCCATC
GCCGCTTCCACTTTTTCCCGCGTTTTCGCAGAAACGTGGCTGGCCTGGTTCACCACGCGGGAAACGGTCT
GATAAGAGACACCGGCATACTCTGCGACATCGTATAACGTTACTGGTTTCACATTCACCACCCTGAATTG
ACTCTCTTCCGGGCGCTATCATGCCATACCGCGAAAGGTTTTGCGCCATTCGATGGTGTCCGGGATCTCG
ACGCTCTCCCTTATGCGACTCCTGCATTAGGAAGCAGCCCAGTAGTAGGTTGAGGCCGTTGAGCACCGCC
GCCGCAAGGAATGGTGCAT
