>Addgene plasmid #87106 | pET28b-irp3 WT | depositor partial sequence | sequence record 169985 | coding region
ATGCCGTCCGCC
[1062 nt withheld, positions 13-1074]
GATGATGATAAGGAGGCGCTGTGA
